>Addgene plasmid #133085 | pCLASP_Crz1(19A)_CLASP_RGS2membrane | addgene full sequence | sequence record 268911 | Addgene NGS Result
TTGCTCACATGTTCTTTCCTGCGTTATCCCCTGATTCTGTGGATAACCGTGCGGCCGCCAATAGAACGAA
GGAAGGAGCACAGACTTAGATTGGTATATATACGCATATGTAGTGTTGAAGAAACATGAAATTGCCCAGT
ATTCTTAACCCAACTGCACAGAACAAAAACCTGCAGGAAACGAAGATAAATCATGTCGAAAGCTACATAT
AAGGAACGTGCTGCTACTCATCCTAGTCCTGTTGCTGCCAAGCTATTTAATATCATGCACGAAAAGCAAA
CAAACTTGTGTGCTTCATTGGATGTTCGTACCACCAAGGAATTACTGGAGTTAGTTGAAGCATTAGGTCC
CAAAATTTGTTTACTAAAAACACATGTGGATATCTTGACTGATTTTTCCATGGAGGGCACAGTTAAGCCG
CTAAAGGCATTATCCGCCAAGTACAATTTTTTACTCTTCGAAGACAGAAAATTTGCTGACATTGGTAATA
CAGTCAAATTGCAGTACTCTGCGGGTGTATACAGAATAGCAGAATGGGCAGACATTACGAATGCACACGG
TGTGGTGCCCTGAATTCGCATCTAGACTGAACTGGCCGATAATTGCAGACGAACGGGCAACCAAACCCAT
ACATCGGGATTCCTATAATACCTTCGTTCTTCTCCCTAACATGTAGGTGGCGGAGGGGAGATATACAATA
GAACAGATACCAGACAAGACATAATGGGCTAAACAAGACTACACCAATTACACTGCCTCATTGATGGTGG
TACATAACGAACTAATACTGTAGCCCTAGACTTGATAGCCATCATCATATCGAAGTTTCACTACCCTTTT
TCCATTTGCCATCTATTGAAGTAATAATAGGCGCATGCAACTTCTTTTCTTTTTTTTTCTTTTCTCTCTC
CCCCGTTGTTGTCTCACCATATCCGCAATGACAAAAAAATGATGGAAGACACTAAAGGAAAAAATTAACG
ACAAAGACAGCACCAACAGATGTCGTTGTTCCAGAGCTGATGAGGGGTATCTCGAAGCACACGAAACTTT
TTCCTTCCTTCATTCACGCACACTACTCCCTAATGAGCAACGGTATACGGCCTTCCTTCCAGTTACTTGA
ATTTGAAATAAAAAAAAGTTTGCTGTCTTGCTATCAAGTATAAATAGACCTGCAATTATTAATCTTTTGT
TTCCTCGTCATTGTTCTCGTTCCCTTTCTTCCTTGTTTCTTTTTCTGCACAATATTTCAAGCTATACCAA
GCATACAATATGGGTTCTGTTGATAATAAGTTTAATAAAGAGAAAACAAGAGCTGGAGCCGAAATACACT
CTTTGCCTAACTTAAATGTAGAACAGAAGTTCGCTTTTATAGTATCTTTGTTTGATGATCCATCACAATC
TGCCAATTTGTTGGCAGAGGCTAAGAAATTAAACGACGCTCAAGCACCAAAAGGTTCTTCATTCAGCAAC
GGAAATATGGCTTCCTACATGACTAGTAGTAATGGAGAGGAGCAAAGTATAAACAACAAAAACGATATAG
ACGATAACGCTGCTTACAGACGTAATAATTTCAGGAATAGTAGCAATTCAGGATCACATACGTTCCAATT
ATCGGACTTGGACTTAGATGTGGATATGAGGATGGATTCCGCCAATGCTGCAGAGAAAATATCAAAGAAC
CTTTCCTCTGGCATCCCGGACTCATTTGATTCTAACGTGAACAGCTTGCTGTCTCCGTCAAGCGGTTCTT
ATTCTGCAGATTTGAATTACCAAAGTCTATACAAACCAGATCTTCCACAGCAACAGTTACAGCAGCAACA
GCTCCAACAGCAGCAGCAACAGCAGCAACAACAGCAACAGCAACAACAGAAGCAAACACCAACTTTAAAA
GTCGAACAATCTGATACATTTCAGTGGGACGATATCTTAGCTCCTGCTGATAATCAACATCGGCCAGCAC
TCGCCAACCAGTTTTTAGCTCCAAGATCTAATTACGATGGTACCACTAGGAGCTCGGGCATTGACTCCAA
TTATAGCGATACAGAATCAAACTATCATACGCCTTATTTGTATCCACAGGACTTAGTTTCTTCACCTGCG
ATGTCTCACTTAACCGCGAATAACGATGATTTTGACGATCTTTTGAGCGTCGCATCTATGAACTCAAATT
ATTTACTGCCCGTAAATGCTCATGGTTATAAACATATTTCAAACCTTGATGAGTTGGATGACTTGCTATC
TTTAACATATTCAGACAATAACCTTTTATCAGCATCAAACAACAGTGATTTCAACAACAGTAATAACGGA
ATTATTAATACCGCTGACACTCAAAACAGTACCATTGCCATTAATAAAAGTAAAGTCGGTACTAACCAAA
AGATGTTATTGACTATTCCAACTTCTTCCACACCTGCCCCTTCCACTCATGCTGCCCCGGTAACACCCAT
CATTTCTATACAGGAATTCAATGAGGGACACTTCCCAGTTAAAAACGAAGATGACGGAACGTTACAACTA
AAAGTTCGGGATAACGAAGCCTATAGCGCTACTAACAATAACAATCTACTTCGTCCAGATGATAATGATT
ACAACAACGAAGCTCTCGCTGATATTGACCGCTCCTTCGAAGATATCATTAACGGTCGAAAATTGAAACT
TAAAAAATCAAGAAGAAGAGCAGCCCAAGCTGCAAATAATAGTTTCACTAGCAGGAGATCCGCTAGAGCC
AGAGCTATAGCACCCGATGAAAAAGCTAAATCTATAAGTGCAAATAGGGAAAAGTTATTGGAGATGGCAG
ATCTTTTACCATCCAGTGAAAATGACAATAATCGGGAGCGCTATGACAATGATAGCAAAACTAGCTATAA
CACCATTAACAGTAGCAATTTTAATGAGGATAATAATAATAACAATTTGTTAACAAGTAAACCAAAAATT
GAATCGGGCATTGTCAATATTAAAAATGAACTAGATGACACTAGCAAAGATCTTGGCATACTTCTAGACA
TAGATAGCTTGGGCCAATTTGAGCAGAAAGTTGGTTTCAAAAATGATGATAATCACGAAAATAACGATAA
TGGCACATTTTCTGTTAAGAAAAATGACAATCTAGAAAAACTAGACAGTGTAACAAATAATAGGAAAAAT
CCTGCGAATTTTGCTTGTGATGTATGTGGTAAGAAGTTTACAAGACCTTATAACTTAAAGTCACACTTAA
GAACGCATACAAATGAAAGGCCATTTATTTGTTCTATTTGTGGTAAGGCGTTTGCACGTCAACATGATAG
AAAGAGACACGAAGATTTGCATACAGGTAAGAAAAGGTATGTATGCGGTGGTAAGCTGAAGGACGGTAAA
CCCTGGGGTTGTGGCAAAAAGTTTGCAAGAAGTGATGCTCTTGGTAGGCATTTTAAAACTGAAAGTGGTA
GAAGATGCATCACTCCCTTGTACGAAGAAGCCAGACAGGAGAAATCGGGACAAGAGAGTGGATCCGTGAG
CAAGGGCGAGGAGGATAACATGGCCATCATCAAGGAGTTCATGCGCTTCAAGGTGCACATGGAGGGCTCC
GTGAACGGCCACGAGTTCGAGATCGAGGGCGAGGGCGAGGGCCGCCCCTACGAGGGCACCCAGACCGCCA
AGCTGAAGGTGACCAAGGGTGGCCCCCTGCCCTTCGCCTGGGACATCCTGTCCCCTCAGTTCATGTACGG
CTCCAAGGCCTACGTGAAGCACCCCGCCGACATCCCCGACTACTTGAAGCTGTCCTTCCCCGAGGGCTTC
AAGTGGGAGCGCGTGATGAACTTCGAGGACGGCGGCGTGGCGACCGTGACCCAGGACTCCTCCCTGCAGG
ACGGCGAGTTCATCTACAAGGTGAAGCTGCGCGGCACCAACTTCCCCTCCGACGGCCCCGTAATGCAGAA
GAAGACCATGGGCTGGGAGGCCTCCTCCGAGCGGATGTACCCCGAGGACGGCGCCCTGAAGGGCGAGATC
AAGCAGAGGCTGAAGCTGAAGGACGGCGGCCACTACGACGCTGAGGTCAAGACCACCTACAAGGCCAAGA
AGCCCGTGCAGCTGCCCGGCGCCTACAACGTCAACATCAAGTTGGACATCACCTCCCACAACGAGGACTA
CACCATCGTGGAACAGTACGAACGCGCCGAGGGCCGCCACTCCACCGGCGGCATGGACGAGCTGTACAAG
GGATCCCCCGAATTCGGTATTGATCTGAGCGGCCTGACCCTGCAGGGTTCTGGAAGTGGGTCGTTGGCTA
CTACACTTGAACGTATTGAGAAGAACTTTGTCATTACTGACCCAAGATTGCCAGATAATCCCATTATATT
CGCGTCCGATAGTTTCTTGCAGTTGACAGAATATAGCCGTGAAGAAATTTTGGGAAGAAACTGCAGGTTT
CTACAAGGTCCTGAAACTGATCGCGCGACAGTGAGAAAAATTAGAGATGCCATAGATAACCAAACAGAGG
TCACTGTTCAGCTGATTAATTATACAAAGAGTGGTAAAAAGTTCTGGAACCTCTTTCACTTGCAGCCTAT
GCGAGATCAGAAGGGAGATGTCCAGTACTTTATTGGGGTTCAGTTGGATGGAACTGAGCATGTCCGAGAT
GCTGCCGAGAGAGAGGGAGTCATGCTGATTAAGAAAACTGCAGAAAATATTGATGCTGCTGCTAAGAGAT
CTTGGTCTATGGCTTTCGAGCTCTAATGGCATTGAATTGAATTGAAATCGATAGATCAATTTTTTTCTTT
TCTCTTTCCCCATCCTTTACGCTAAAATAATAGTTTATTTTATTTTTTGAATATTTTTTATTTATATACG
TATATATAGACTATTATTTATCTTTTAATGATTATTAAGATTTTTATTAAAAAAAAATTCGCTCCTCTTT
TAATGCCTTTATGCAGTTTTTTTTTCCCATTCGATATTTCTATGTGCTGCCAAACCAGATGTCAACACAG
CTACAACGCAGTTCGAGTTTATCATTATCAATACTGCCATTTCAAAGAATACGTAAATAATTAATAGTAG
TGATTTTCCTAACTTTATTTAGTCAAAAAATTAGCCTTTTAATTCTGCTGTAACCCGTACATGCCCAAAA
TAGGGGGCGGGTTACACAGAATATATAACATCGTAGGTGTCTGGGTGAACAGTTTATTCCTGGCATCCAC
TAAATATAATGGAGCCCGCTTTTTAAGCTGGCATCCAGAAAAAAAAAGAATCCCAGCACCAAAATATTGT
TTTCTTCACCAACCATCAGTTCATAGGTCCATTCTCTTAGCGCAACTACAGAGAACAGGGGCACAAACAG
GCAAAAAACGGGCACAACCTCAATGGAGTGATGCAACCTGCCTGGAGTAAATGATGACACAAGGCAATTG
ACCCACGCATGTATCTATCTCATTTTCTTACACCTTCTATTACCTTCTGCTCTCTCTGATTTGGAAAAAG
CTGAAAAAAAAGGTTGAAACCAGTTCCCTGAAATTATTCCCCTACTTGACTAATAAGTATATAAAGACGG
TAGGTATTGATTGTAATTCTGTAAATCTATTTCTTAAACTTCTTAAATTCTACTTTTATAGTTAGTCTTT
TTTTTAGTTTTAAAACACCAAGAACTTAGTTTCGAATAAACACACATAAACAAACAAAAGATCTATGAAG
AGAACATTGTTGAAGGATTGGAAAACCAGATTATCATACTTCTTACAGAACTCATCTACACCTGGTAAGC
CAAAGACAGGTAAGAAATCTAAACAACAAGGCGGTGGCGGAAGTGGCGGAGGAGGTTCGGGCGGAAGTGG
TTCTGCTGAAGGTTCTGTTGCTAGACAACCAGACTTGTTGACTTGTGACGACGAACCAATCCACATCCCA
GGTGCTATCCAACCACACGGTTTGTTGTTGGCTTTGGCTGCTGACATGACTATCGTTGCTGGTTCTGACA
ACTTGCCAGAATTGACTGGTTTGGCTATCGGTGCTTTGATCGGTAGATCTGCTGCTGACGTTTTCGACTC
TGAAACTCACAACAGATTGACTATCGCTTTGGCTGAACCAGGTGCTGCTGTTGGTGCTCCAATCACTGTT
GGTTTCACTATGAGAAAGGACGCTGGTTTCATCGGTTCTTGGCACAGACACGACCAATTGATCTTCTTGG
AATTGGAACCACCACAAAGAGATGTTGCTGAACCACAAGCTTTCTTCAGAAGAACTAACTCTGCTATCAG
AAGATTGCAAGCTGCTGAAACTTTGGAATCTGCTTGTGCTGCTGCTGCTCAAGAAGTTAGAAAGATCACT
GGTTTCGACAGAGTTATGATCTACAGATTCGCTTCTGACTTCTCTGGTGAAGTTATCGCTGAAGACAGAT
GTGCTGAAGTTGAATCTAAGTTGGGTTTGCACTACCCAGCTTCTACTGTTCCAGCTCAAGCTAGAAGATT
GTACACTATCAACCCAGTTAGAATCATCCCAGACATCAACTACAGACCAGTTCCAGTTACTCCAGACTTG
AACCCAGTTACTGGTAGACCAATCGACTTGTCTTTCGCTATCTTGAGATCTGTTTCTCCAGTTCACTTGG
AATTCATGAGAAACATCGGTATGCACGGTACTATGTCTATCTCTATCTTGAGAGGTGAAAGATTGTGGGG
TTTGATCGTTTGTCACCACAGAACTCCATACTACGTTGACTTGGACGGTAGACAAGCTTGTGAATTGGTT
GCTCAAGTTTTGGCTTGGCAAATCGGTGTTATGGAAGAAGGATCCTTAGCTACTACGCTAGAGCGTATAG
AAAAAAATTTCGTGATCACCGATCCAAGATTGCCGGACAACCCAATCATATTTGCTTCCGATTCCTTTTT
ACAACTGACCGAATACAGTAGAGAGGAGATTCTGGGTAGGAATTGCAGGTTCCTTCAGGGTCCCGAGACT
GATCGTGCAACAGTTAGGAAAATTAGAGATGCGATAGACAGCCAGACAGAAGTTACCGTGCAGTTGATCA
ATTATACCAAGAGCGGAAAAAAATTCTGGAACTTATTTCATTTACAGCCAATGCGTGACCAGAAGGGCGA
CGTACAGTATTTCATTGGTGTGCAACTAGACGGGACAGAGCACGTACGTGACGCAGCAGAAAGAGAGGGC
GTGATGTTGATAAAAAAAACTGCAGAGAATATCGACGAGGCTGCGAAAGAGCTATAATGGCATTGAATTG
AATTGAAATCGATAGATCAATTTTTTTCTTTTCTCTTTCCCCATCCTTTACGCTAAAATAATAGTTTATT
TTATTTTTTGAATATTTTTTATTTATATACGTATATATAGACTATTATTTATCTTTTAATGATTATTAAG
ATTTTTATTAAAAAAAAATTCGCTCCTCTTTTAATGCCTTTATGCAGTTTTTTTTTCCCATTCGATATTT
CTATGTGCTGAGCAGTTACAGAGATGTTACGAACCACTAGTGCACTGCAGTACAGTTTAGCTTGCCTCGT
CCCCGCCGGGTCACCCGGCCAGCGACATGGAGGCCCAGAATACCCTCCTTGACAGTCTTGACGTGCGCAG
CTCAGGGGCATGATGTGACTGTCGCCCGTACATTTAGCCCATACATCCCCATGTATAATCATTTGCATCC
ATACATTTTGATGGCCGCACGGCGCGAAGCAAAAATTACGGCTCCTCGCTGCGGACCTGCGAGCAGGGAA
ACGCTCCCCTCACAGACGCGTTGAATTGTCCCCACGCCGCGCCCCTGTAGAGAAATATAAAAGGTTAGGA
TTTGCCACTGAGGTTCTTCTTTCATATACTTCCTTTTAAAATCTTGCTAGGATACAGTTCTCACATCACA
TCCGAACATAAACAACCATGACAGTCAACACTAAGACCTATAGTGAGAGAGCAGAAACTCATGCCTCACC
AGTAGCACAACGATTATTTCGATTAATGGAACTGAAGAAAACCAATTTATGTGCATCAATTGATGTTGAT
ACCACTAAGGAATTCCTTGAATTAATTGATAAATTGGGTCCTTATGTATGCTTAATCAAGACTCATATTG
ATATAATCAATGATTTTTCCTATGAATCCACTATTGAACCATTATTAGAACTTTCACGCAAACATCAATT
TATGATTTTTGAAGATAGAAAATTTGCTGATATTGGTAATACCGTGAAGAAACAATATATTGGTGGAGTT
TATAAAATTAGTAGTTGGGCAGATATTACTAATGCTCATGGTGTCACTGGGAATGGAGTAGTTGAAGGAT
TAAAACAGGGAGCTAAAGAAACCACCACCAACCAAGAGCCAAGAGGGTTATTGATGTTAGCTGAATTATC
ATCAGTGGGATCATTAGCATATGGAGAATATTCTCAAAAAACTGTTGAAATTGCTAAATCCGATAAGGAA
TTTGTTATTGGATTTATTGCCCAACGTGATATGGGTGGACAAGAAGAAGGATTTGATTGGCTTATTATGA
CACCTGGAGTTGGATTAGATGATAAAGGTGATGGATTAGGACAACAATATAGAACTGTTGATGAAGTTGT
TAGCACTGGAACTGATATTATCATTGTTGGTAGAGGATTGTTTGGTAAAGGAAGAGATCCAGATATTGAA
GGTAAAAGGTATAGAGATGCTGGTTGGAATGCTTATTTGAAAAAGACTGGCCAATTATAATCAGTACTGA
CAATAAAAAGATTCTTGTTTTCAAGAACTTGTCATTTGTATAGTTTTTTTATATTGTAGTTGTTCTATTT
TAATCAAATGTTAGCGTGATTTATATTTTTTTTCGCCTCGACATCATCTGCCCAGATGCGAAGTTAAGTG
CGCAGAAAGTAATATCATGCGTCAATCGTATGTGAATGCTGGTCGCTATACTGCTGTCGATTCGATACTA
ACGCCGCCATCCAGTGTCGAAAACGACCTCGAATTCATCGAGTGGATTCGGCTTTGGGTACCGGGCCCGA
GTGGCCCAGGTATTGTTAGCGGTTTGAAGCAGGCGGCAGAAGAAGTAACAAAGGAACCTAGAGGCCTTTT
GATGTTAGCAGAATTGTCATGCAAGGGCTCCCTATCTACTGGAGAATATACTAAGGGTACTGTTGACATT
GCGAAGAGCGACAAAGATTTTGTTATCGGCTTTATTGCTCAAAGAGACATGGGTGGAAGAGATGAAGGTT
ACGATTGGTTGATTATGACACCCGGTGTGGGTTTAGATGACAAGGGAGATGCATTGGGTCAACAGTATAG
AACCGTGGATGATGTGGTTTCTACAGGATCTGACATTATTATTGTTGGAAGAGGACTATTTGCAAAGGGA
AGGGATGCTAAGGTAGAGGGTGAACGTTACAGAAAAGCAGGCTGGGCCGAGCGGCCGCGTGTTACAACCA
ATTAACCAATTCTGATTAGAAAAACTCATCGAGCATCAAATGAAACTGCAATTTATTCATATCAGGATTA
TCAATACCATATTTTTGAAAAAGCCGTTTCTGTAATGAAGGAGAAAACTCACCGAGGCAGTTCCATAGGA
TGGCAAGATCCTGGTATCGGTCTGCGATTCCGACTCGTCCAACATCAATACAACCTATTAATTTCCCCTC
GTCAAAAATAAGGTTATCAAGTGAGAAATCACCATGAGTGACGACTGAATCCGGTGAGAATGGCAAAAGC
TTATGCATTTCTTTCCAGACTTGTTCAACAGGCCAGCCATTACGCTCGTCATCAAAATCACTCGCATCAA
CCAAACCGTTATTCATTCGTGATTGCGCCTGAGCGAGGCGAAATACGCGATCGCTGTTAAAAGGACAATT
ACAAACAGGAATCGAATGCAACCGGCGCAGGAACACTGCCAGCGCATCAACAATATTTTCACCTGAATCA
GGATATTCTTCTAATACCTGGAATGCTGTTTTCCCGGGGATCGCAGTGGTGAGTAACCATGCATCATCAG
GAGTACGGATAAAATGCTTGATGGTCGGAAGAGGCATAAATTCCGTCAGCCAGTTTAGTCTGACCATCTC
ATCTGTAACATCATTGGCAACGCTACCTTTGCCATGTTTCAGAAACAACTCTGGCGCATCGGGCTTCCCA
TACAATCGATAGATTGTCGCACCTGATTGCCCGACATTATCGCGAGCCCATTTATACCCATATAAATCAG
CATCCATGTTGGAATTTAATCGCGGCCTGGAGCAAGACGTTTCCCGTTGAATATGGCTCATAACACCCCT
TGTATTACTGTTTATGTAAGCAGACAGTTTTATTGTTCATGATGATATATTTTTATCTTGTGCAATGTAA
CATCAGAGATTTTGAGACACAACGTGGCTTTGTTGAATAAATCGAACTTTTGCTGAGTTGAAGGATCAGT
CATGACCAAAATCCCTTAACGTGAGTTTTCGTTCCACTGAGCGTCAGACCCCGTAGAAAAGATCAAAGGA
TCTTCTTGAGATCCTTTTTTTCTGCGCGTAATCTGCTGCTTGCAAACAAAAAAACCACCGCTACCAGCGG
TGGTTTGTTTGCCGGATCAAGAGCTACCAACTCTTTTTCCGAAGGTAACTGGCTTCAGCAGAGCGCAGAT
ACCAAATACTGTTCTTCTAGTGTAGCCGTAGTTAGGCCACCACTTCAAGAACTCTGTAGCACCGCCTACA
TACCTCGCTCTGCTAATCCTGTTACCAGTGGCTGCTGCCAGTGGCGATAAGTCGTGTCTTACCGGGTTGG
ACTCAAGACGATAGTTACCGGATAAGGCGCAGCGGTCGGGCTGAACGGGGGGTTCGTGCACACAGCCCAG
CTTGGAGCGAACGACCTACACCGAACTGAGATACCTACAGCGTGAGCTATGAGAAAGCGCCACGCTTCCC
GAAGGGAGAAAGGCGGACAGGTATCCGGTAAGCGGCAGGGTCGGAACAGGAGAGCGCACGAGGGAGCTTC
CAGGGGGAAACGCCTGGTATCTTTATAGTCCTGTCGGGTTTCGCCACCTCTGACTTGAGCGTCGATTTTT
GTGATGCTCGTCAGGGGGGCGGAGCCTATGGAAAAACGCCAGCAACGCGGCCTTTTTACGGTTCCTGGCC
TTTTGCTGGCCTT
Features (pLannotate 1.2.2; 20 found; start..end, strand, type, name):
      1..50      +  rep_origin     RSF ori (fragment): Plasmids containing the RSF 1030 origin of replication can be propagated in E. coli cells that contain additional plasmids with compatible origins.
     63..192     +  promoter       URA3 promoter (fragment): S. cerevisiae URA3
    193..567     +  CDS            URA3 (fragment): orotidine-5'-phosphate decarboxylase, required for uracil biosynthesis; S. cerevisiae URA3; yeast auxotrophic marker, counterselectable with 5-fluoroorotic acid (5-FOA)
    616..1269    +  promoter       ADH1 promoter (fragment): S. cerevisiae ADH1; promoter for alcohol dehydrogenase 1
   1282..1452    +  CDS            spa (fragment): SPA_STAAE - Experimental evidence at protein level: Swiss-Prot protein existence level 1. Plays a role in the inhibition of the host innate and adaptive immune responses. Possesses five immunoglobulin-binding domains that capture both the fragment crystallizable region (Fc region) and the Fab region (part of Ig that identifies antigen) of immunoglobulins (By similarity). In turn, Staphylococcus aureus is protected from phagocytic killing via inhibition of Ig Fc region. In addition, the host elicited B-cell response is prevented due to a decrease of antibody-secreting cell proliferation that en
   1459..3489    +  CDS            CRZ1: CRZ1_YEAST - Also known as HAL8, TCN1. Experimental evidence at protein level: Swiss-Prot protein existence level 1. Involved in the regulation of calcium ion homeostasis. Binds to the calcineurin-dependent response element. Transcriptionally regulates PMC1, PMR1, PMR2A and FKS2. From Saccharomyces cerevisiae (strain ATCC 204508 / S288c) (Baker's yeast).
   3496..4200    +  CDS            mCherry: mCherry is a basic (constitutively fluorescent) red fluorescent protein published in 2004, derived from Discosoma sp.. It is reported to be a very rapidly-maturing monomer with low acid sensitivity.
   4285..4602    +  CDS            miniSOG: miniSOG is a basic (constitutively fluorescent) cyan fluorescent protein published in 2011, derived from Arabidopsis thaliana. It requires the cofactor flavin for fluorescence.
   4721..4945    +  terminator     PGK1 terminator (fragment): S. cerevisae PGK1; transcription terminator for 3-phosphoglycerate kinase gene
   4992..5658    +  promoter       GAP promoter: S. cerevisiae TDH3; promoter for glyceraldehyde-3-phosphate dehydrogenase
   5665..5769    +  CDS            RGS2 (fragment): RGS2_HUMAN - Also known as G0S8. Experimental evidence at protein level: Swiss-Prot protein existence level 1. Regulates G protein-coupled receptor signaling cascades. Inhibits signal transduction by increasing the GTPase activity of G protein alpha subunits, thereby driving them into their inactive GDP- bound form (PubMed:11063746, PubMed:19478087). It is involved in the negative regulation of the angiotensin-activated signaling pathway (PubMed:28784619). Plays a role in the regulation of blood pressure in response to signaling via G protein-coupled receptors and GNAQ. Plays a role in regulat
   5815..6759    +  CDS            iRFP713: iRFP713 is a basic (constitutively fluorescent) near ir fluorescent protein published in 2011, derived from Rhodopseudomonas palustris. It has low acid sensitivity. It requires the cofactor biliverdin for fluorescence.
   6787..7104    +  CDS            miniSOG: miniSOG is a basic (constitutively fluorescent) cyan fluorescent protein published in 2011, derived from Arabidopsis thaliana. It requires the cofactor flavin for fluorescence.
   7202..7426    +  terminator     PGK1 terminator (fragment): S. cerevisae PGK1; transcription terminator for 3-phosphoglycerate kinase gene
   7514..7857    +  promoter       TEF promoter: Ashbya gossypii TEF promoter
   7876..8664    +  CDS            URA3: PYRF_YEAST - Experimental evidence at protein level: Swiss-Prot protein existence level 1. From Saccharomyces cerevisiae (strain ATCC 204508 / S288c) (Baker's yeast).
   8676..8873    +  terminator     TEF terminator: Ashbya gossypii TEF terminator
   8963..9356    +  CDS            URA3 (fragment): orotidine-5'-phosphate decarboxylase, required for uracil biosynthesis; S. cerevisiae URA3; yeast auxotrophic marker, counterselectable with 5-fluoroorotic acid (5-FOA)
   9396..10211   -  CDS            KanR: aminoglycoside phosphotransferase; aph(3')-Ia; confers resistance to kanamycin in bacteria or G418 (Geneticin®) in eukaryotes
  10436..11024   +  rep_origin     ori: high-copy-number ColE1/pMB1/pBR322/pUC origin of replication
