[The description below was written by a language model from this plasmid's Addgene catalogue record and pLannotate feature annotations shown in this document.]
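Description:
pCLASP_Crz1(19A)_CLASP_RGS2membrane is a roughly 11 kb E. coli–yeast shuttle plasmid built on the pYTK146 backbone. It carries the two components of the CLASP optogenetic system for blue-light control of nuclear localization of a mutant Crz1 (Crz1*, the 19A variant) in Saccharomyces cerevisiae. It is propagated in bacteria through a ColE1/pUC-type origin and a kanamycin resistance gene. No yeast replication origin is annotated. Instead, partial URA3 promoter and coding fragments flank the payload, alongside a complete URA3 gene under Ashbya gossypii TEF promoter and terminator. This layout suggests chromosomal integration at the URA3 locus with uracil prototrophy selection, although the record does not say so explicitly.

The payload is two tandem expression units, each ending in a PGK1 terminator. The first uses the ADH1 promoter to express the cargo. This is a protein A-derived domain (the feature tool's match for Zdk, the small binder of the dark-state LOV2 domain) fused to Crz1, mCherry for imaging, and a LOV-type domain. The tool labels that domain miniSOG, but it most plausibly corresponds to the light-inducible nuclear localization signal yeLANS. The second unit uses the TDH3 (GAP) promoter to express the plasma membrane anchor. It consists of a short human RGS2 fragment for membrane targeting, the near-infrared protein iRFP713, and a second LOV-type domain representing the LOVTRAP module.

In CLASP, as the general design is understood, the anchor holds the Zdk-tagged cargo at the membrane in the dark. Blue light releases it and exposes the nuclear localization signal, driving Crz1* into the nucleus. According to the associated publication title, the construct serves to study how promoters interpret transcription factor translocation dynamics.
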