Addgene plasmid #133085: pCLASP_Crz1(19A)_CLASP_RGS2membrane
Purpose: Plasmid contains Crz1* with CLASP. This consists of the plasma membrane anchor (pm-LOVTRAP) and the cargo (Zdk-Crz1*-yeLANS). CLASP modulates nuclear localization of Crz1* in response to blue light.
Depositing lab: Hana El-Samad. Depositing organization: University of California, San Francisco (UCSF). Publication: Optogenetic Control Reveals Differential Promoter Interpretation of Transcription Factor Nuclear Translocation Dynamics. Chen SY, Osimiri LC, Chevalier M, Bugaj LJ, Nguyen TH, Greenstein RA, Ng AH, Stewart-Ornstein J, Neves LT, El-Samad H. Cell Syst. 2020 Sep 4. pii: S2405-4712(20)30293-3. doi: 10.1016/j.cels.2020.08.009. PubMed 32898473.
Backbone
  Vector backbone: pYTK146
  Total vector size (bp): 11102
  Vector type: Bacterial Expression, Yeast Expression
  Selectable markers: URA3
Growth in bacteria
  Bacterial resistance: Kanamycin, 50 μg/mL
  Growth temperature: 37°C
  Growth strain: DH5alpha
  Copy number: Unknown
Gene/Insert
  Gene/Insert name: Crz1*-CLASP
  Species: S. cerevisiae (budding yeast)
  Insert size (bp): 4059
  Promoter: pADH1
  Cloning method: Gateway Cloning
  Sequencing primers: 5′ ctggccgataattgcagacgAACGG; 3′ gatctatcgatttcaattcaattcaat
Terms and licenses: Academic/Nonprofit Terms; Industry Terms: Not Available to Industry
How to cite: pCLASP_Crz1(19A)_CLASP_RGS2membrane was a gift from Hana El-Samad (Addgene plasmid # 133085 ; http://n2t.net/addgene:133085 ; RRID:Addgene_133085)
